>Addgene plasmid #146272 | pAc5.1B-lambdaN-HA-DmMe31B-mut2_F | depositor full sequence | sequence record 288717 | Full Sequence
CTTCAAGGAATTAATTCTATATTCTAAAAACACAAATGATACTTCTAAAAAAAATCATGAATGGCATCAA
CTCTGAATCAAATCTTTGCAGATGCACCTACTTCTCATTTCCACTGTCACATCATTTTTCCAGATCTCGC
TGCCTGTTATGTGGCCCACAAACCAAGACACGTTTTATGGCCATTAAAGCTGGCTGATCGTCGCCAAACA
CCAAATACATATCAATATGTACATTCGAGAAAGAAGCGATCAAAGAAGCGTCTTCGGGCGAGTAGGAGAA
TGCGGAGGAGAAGGAGAACGAGCTGATCTAGTATCTCTCCACAATCCAATGCCAACTGACCAACTGGCCA
TATTCGGAGCAATTTGAAGCCAATTTCCATCGCCTGGCGATCGCTCCATTCTTGGCTATATGTTTTTCAC
CGTTCCCGGGGCCATTTTCAAAGACTCGTCGGTAAGATAAGATTGTGTCACTCGCTGTCTCTCTTCATTT
GTCGAAGAATGCTGAGGAATTTCGCGATGACGTCGGCGAGTATTTTGAAGAATGAGAATAATTTGTATTT
ATACGAAAATCAGTTAGTGGAATTTTCTACAAAAACATGTTATCTATAGATAATTTTGTTGCAAAATATG
TTGACTATGACAAAGATTGTATGTATATACCTTTAATGTATTCTCATTTTCTTATGTATTTATAATGGCA
ATGATGATACTGATGATATTTTAAGATGATGCCAGACCACAGGCTGATTTCTGCGTCTTTTGCCGAACGC
AGTGCATGTGCGGTTGTTGTTTTTTGGAATAGTTTCAATTTTCGGACTGTCCGCTTTGATTTCAGTTTCT
TGGCTTATTCAAAAAGCAAAGTAAAGCCAAAAAAGCGAGATGGCAATACCAAATGCGGCAAAACGGTAGT
GGAAGGAAAGGGGTGCGGGGCAGCGGAAGGAAGGGTGGGGCGGGGCGTGGCGGGGTCTGTGGCTGGGCGC
GACGTCACCGACGTTGGAGCCACTCCTTTGACCATGTGTGCGTGTGTGTATTATTCGTGTCTCGCCACTC
GCCGGTTGTTTTTTTCTTTTTATCTCGCTCTCTCTAGCGCCATCTCGTACGCATGCTCAACGCACCGCAT
GTTGCCGTGTCCTTTATGCGTCATTTTGGCTCGAAATAGGCAATTATTTAAACAAAGATTAGTCAACGAA
AACGCTAAAATAAATAAGTCTACAATATGGTTACTTATTGCCATGTGTGTGCAGCCAACGATAGCAACAA
AAGCAACAACACAGTGGCTTTCCCTCTTTCACTTTTTGTTTGCAAGCGCGTGCGAGCAAGACGGCACGAC
CGGCAAACGCAATTACGCTGACAAAGAGCAGACGAAGTTTTGGCCGAAAAACATCAAGGCGCCTGATACG
AATGCATTTGCAATAACAATTGCGATATTTAATATTGTTTATGAAGCTGTTTGACTTCAAAACACACAAA
AAAAAAAATAAAACAAATTATTTGAAAGAGAATTAGGAATCGGACAGCTTATCGTTACGGGCTAACAGCA
CACCGAGACGAAATAGCTTACCTGACGTCACAGCCTCTGGAAGAACTGCCGCCAAGCAGAGAGAGAGAGA
AAAAGAGGGAGAGCAGCTTAGACCGCATGTGCTTGTGTGTGAGGCGTCTCTCTCTTCGTCTCCTGTTTGC
GCAAACGCATAGACTGCACTGAGAAAATCGATTACCTATTTTTTATGAATGAATATTTGCACTATTACTA
TTCAAAACTATTAAGATAGCAATCACATTCAATAGCCAAATACTATACCACCTGAGCGATGCAACGAAAT
GATCAATTTGAGCAAAAATGCTGCATATTTAGGACGGCATCATTATAGAAATGCTTCTTGCTGTGTACTT
TTCTCTCGTCTGGCAGCTGTTTCGCCGTTATTGTTAAAACCGGCTTAAGTTAGGTGTGTTTTCTACGACT
AGTGATGCCCCTACTAGAAGATGTGTGTTGCACAAATGTCCCTGAATAACCAATTTGAAGTGCAGATAGC
AGTAAACGTAAGCTAATATGAATATTATTTAACTGTAATGTTTTAATATCGCTGGACATTACTAATAAAC
CCACTATAAACACATGTACATATGTATGTTTTGGCATACAATGAGTAGTTGGGGAAAAAATGTGTAAAAG
CACCGTGACCATCACAGCATAAAGATAACCAGCTGAAGTATCGAATATGAGTAACCCCCAAATTGAATCA
CATGCCGCAACTGATAGGACCCATGGAAGTACACTCTTCATGGCGATATACAAGACACACACAAGCACGA
ACACCCAGTTGCGGAGGAAATTCTCCGTAAATGAAAACCCAATCGGCGAACAATTCATACCCATATATGG
TAAAAGTTTTGAACGCGACTTGAGAGCGGAGAGCATTGCGGCTGATAAGGTTTTAGCGCTAAGCGGGCTT
TATAAAACGGGCTGCGGGACCAGTTTTCATATCACTACCGTTTGAGTTCTTGTGCTGTGTGGATACTCCT
CCCGACACAAAGCCGCTCCATCAGCCAGCAGTCGTCTAATCCAGAGACCCCGGATCGGGGTACCAACATG
GACGCACAAACACGACGACGTGAGCGTCGCGCTGAGAAACAAGCTCAATGGAAAGCTGCAAACGGTGGAT
CTCCTCCACATATGGCTTACCCATACGATGTTCCAGATTACGCTCCTCCAAGCTTTATGATGACTGAAAA
GTTAAATTCTGGGCACACTAATTTAACAAGCAAGGGGATTATAAATGATCTTCAAATTGCTGGAAACACA
AGTGACGATATGGGCTGGAAATCAAAGCTGAAGCTGCCGCCAAAGGACAACCGATTCAAAACAACTGATG
TGACCGATACGCGAGGCAATGAATTCGAGGAGTTTTGCCTTAAAAGAGAACTGCTTATGGGTATATTCGA
GAAGGGATGGGAGCGCCCTTCGCCAATTCAGGAAGCAGCTATTCCTATAGCATTAAGTGGAAAAGATGTG
CTGGCTCGGGCCAAGAACGGCACAGGCAAGACAGGAGCCTACTGCATCCCAGTTTTAGAACAAATCGACC
CAACCAAGGACTACATTCAGGCACTTGTGATGGTCCCCACCCGAGAGTTGGCGCTACAAACCTCACAGAT
ATGTATTGAGCTGGCGAAACATCTTGATATCCGGGTAATGGTCACAACGGGAGGTACCATTCTAAAGGAT
GACATTCTTCGTATTTATCAAAAAGTACAATTAATTATTGCCACTCCCGGACGAATATTAGATCTGATGG
ATAAGAAAGTTGCCGATATGTCGCATTGCAGAATATTAGTTTTGGATGAGGCCGATAAGCTATTGTCGCT
TGATTTTCAAGGCATGCTGGATCATGTTATACTAAAGTTACCAAAGGATCCACAGATCTTGCTATTTTCC
GCAACATTTCCACTAACAGTCAAGAATTTCATGGAGAAGCATTTACGCGAGCCTTACGAGATCAACCTGA
TGGAGGAGCTAACACTGAAGGGTGTCACTCAGTACTATGCATTCGTACAGGAGCGCCAGAAAGTACACTG
CTTGAATACGCTCTTTTCGAAGCTGCAGATCAATCAGTCTATCATATTCTGCAATTCCACGCAACGTGTC
GAGCTATTGGCCAAAAAGATCACAGAGCTTGGATATTGCTGTTACTATATACACGCTAAGATGGCCCAGG
CACACAGAAATCGAGTATTCCACGATTTCCGCCAAGGACTCTGTCGCAATCTGGTGTGCTCCGACCTGTT
CACCCGTGGTATCGACGTGCAGGCCGTGAATGTAGTGATCAATTTCGATTTCCCACGAATGGCAGAGACA
TACTTGCATCGAATTGGTCGCTCAGGACGTTTCGATCATTTGGGTATTGCTATTAATCTGATAACCTACG
AGGATCGGGCTGATCTGGCTCGGATTGCAGCAGAACTTGGAACCGAAATAAAGCCTATTCCGAAGGTCAT
AGACCCCGCCCTTTATGTCGCAAACGTTGGCGCATCCGTTGGCGATACTTGCAACAACAGTGATCTGAAT
AATTCTGCGAACGAGGAGGGCAACGTTAGCAAATAAGCGGCCGCTCGAGTCTAGAGGGCCCGCGGTTCGA
AGGTAAGCCTATCCCTAACCCTCTCCTCGGTCTCGATTCTACGCGTACCGGTCATCATCACCATCACCAT
TGAGTTTAAACCCGCTGATCAGCCTCGACTGTGCCTTCTAAGGCCTGAGCTCGCTGATCAGCCTCGATCG
AGGATCCAGACATGATAAGATACATTGATGAGTTTGGACAAACCACAACTAGAATGCAGTGAAAAAAATG
CTTTATTTGTGAAATTTGTGATGCTATTGCTTTATTTGTAACCATTATAAGCTGCAATAAACAAGTTAAC
AACAACAATTGCATTCATTTTATGTTTCAGGTTCAGGGGGAGGTGTGGGAGGTTTTTTAAAGCAAGTAAA
ACCTCTACAAATGTGGTATGGCTGATTATGATCAGTCGACCGATGCCCTTGAGAGCCTTCAACCCAGTCA
GCTCCTTCCGGTGGGCGCGGGGCATGACTATCGTCGCCGCACTTATGACTGTCTTCTTTATCATGCAACT
CGTAGGACAGGTGCCGGCAGCGCTCTGGGTCATTTTCGGCGAGGACCGCTTTCGCTGGAGCGCGACGATG
ATCGGCCTGTCGCTTGCGGTATTCGGAATCTTGCACGCCCTCGCTCAAGCCTTCGTCACTGGTCCCGCCA
CCAAACGTTTCGGCGAGAAGCAGGCCATTATCGCCGGCATGGCGGCCGACGCGCTGGGCTACGTCTTGCT
GGCGTTCGCGACGCGAGGCTGGATGGCCTTCCCCATTATGATTCTTCTCGCTTCCGGCGGCATCGGGATG
CCCGCGTTGCAGGCCATGCTGTCCAGGCAGGTAGATGACGACCATCAGGGACAGCTTCAAGGATCGCTCG
CGGCTCTTACCAGCCAGCAAAAGGCCAGGAACCGTAAAAAGGCCGCGTTGCTGGCGTTTTTCCATAGGCT
CCGCCCCCCTGACGAGCATCACAAAAATCGACGCTCAAGTCAGAGGTGGCGAAACCCGACAGGACTATAA
AGATACCAGGCGTTTCCCCCTGGAAGCTCCCTCGTGCGCTCTCCTGTTCCGACCCTGCCGCTTACCGGAT
ACCTGTCCGCCTTTCTCCCTTCGGGAAGCGTGGCGCTTTCTCAATGCTCACGCTGTAGGTATCTCAGTTC
GGTGTAGGTCGTTCGCTCCAAGCTGGGCTGTGTGCACGAACCCCCCGTTCAGCCCGACCGCTGCGCCTTA
TCCGGTAACTATCGTCTTGAGTCCAACCCGGTAAGACACGACTTATCGCCACTGGCAGCAGCCACTGGTA
ACAGGATTAGCAGAGCGAGGTATGTAGGCGGTGCTACAGAGTTCTTGAAGTGGTGGCCTAACTACGGCTA
CACTAGAAGGACAGTATTTGGTATCTGCGCTCTGCTGAAGCCAGTTACCTTCGGAAAAAGAGTTGGTAGC
TCTTGATCCGGCAAACAAACCACCGCTGGTAGCGGTGGTTTTTTTGTTTGCAAGCAGCAGATTACGCGCA
GAAAAAAAGGATCTCAAGAAGATCCTTTGATCTTTTCTACGGGGTCTGACGCTCAGTGGAACGAAAACTC
ACGTTAAGGGATTTTGGTCATGAGATTATCAAAAAGGATCTTCACCTAGATCCTTTTAAATTAAAAATGA
AGTTTTAAATCAATCTAAAGTATATATGAGTAAACTTGGTCTGACAGTTACCAATGCTTAATCAGTGAGG
CACCTATCTCAGCGATCTGTCTATTTCGTTCATCCATAGTTGCCTGACTCCCCGTCGTGTAGATAACTAC
GATACGGGAGGGCTTACCATCTGGCCCCAGTGCTGCAATGATACCGCGAGACCCACGCTCACCGGCTCCA
GATTTATCAGCAATAAACCAGCCAGCCGGAAGGGCCGAGCGCAGAAGTGGTCCTGCAACTTTATCCGCCT
CCATCCAGTCTATTAATTGTTGCCGGGAAGCTAGAGTAAGTAGTTCGCCAGTTAATAGTTTGCGCAACGT
TGTTGCCATTGCTGCAGGCATCGTGGTGTCACGCTCGTCGTTTGGTATGGCTTCATTCAGCTCCGGTTCC
CAACGATCAAGGCGAGTTACATGATCCCCCATGTTGTGCAAAAAAGCGGTTAGCTCCTTCGGTCCTCCGA
TCGTTGTCAGAAGTAAGTTGGCCGCAGTGTTATCACTCATGGTTATGGCAGCACTGCATAATTCTCTTAC
TGTCATGCCATCCGTAAGATGCTTTTCTGTGACTGGTGAGTACTCAACCAAGTCATTCTGAGAATAGTGT
ATGCGGCGACCGAGTTGCTCTTGCCCGGCGTCAACACGGGATAATACCGCGCCACATAGCAGAACTTTAA
AAGTGCTCATCATTGGAAAACGTTCTTCGGGGCGAAAACTCTCAAGGATCTTACCGCTGTTGAGATCCAG
TTCGATGTAACCCACTCGTGCACCCAACTGATCTTCAGCATCTTTTACTTTCACCAGCGTTTCTGGGTGA
GCAAAAACAGGAAGGCAAAATGCCGCAAAAAAGGGAATAAGGGCGACACGGAAATGTTGAATACTCATAC
TCTTCCTTTTTCAATATTATTGAAGCATTTATCAGGGTTATTGTCTCATGAGCGGATACATATTTGAATG
TATTTAGAAAAATAAACAAATAGGGGTTCCGCGCACATTTCCCCGAAAAGTGCCACCTGACGTCTAAGAA
ACCATTATTATCATGACATTAACCTATAAAAATAGGCGTATCACGAGGCCCTTTCGT
Features (pLannotate 1.2.2; 11 found; start..end, strand, type, name):
     56..2568    +  promoter       Ac5 promoter: Drosophila melanogaster actin 5C promoter
   2588..2653    +  CDS            N (fragment): REGN_LAMBD - Experimental evidence at protein level: Swiss-Prot protein existence level 1. Plays a role as a transcriptional antitermination factor that allows the virus to initiate its lytic phase. Activates expression of the delayed viral early genes by modifying host RNA polymerase (RNAP) into a form that is resistant to termination signals. This antitermination function requires the host NusA protein which serves to stabilize the interaction between antitermination protein N and host RNA polymerase. From Escherichia phage lambda (Bacteriophage lambda).
   2678..2704    +  CDS            3xHA (fragment): three tandem HA epitope tags
   2717..4093    +  CDS            me31B: DDX6_DROME - Experimental evidence at protein level: Swiss-Prot protein existence level 1. ATP-dependent RNA helicase which is a core component of a variety of ribonucleoprotein complexes (RNPs) that play critical roles in translational repression and mRNA decapping during embryogenesis, oogenesis, neurogenesis and neurotransmission (PubMed:11546740, PubMed:16256742, PubMed:17178403, PubMed:18590813, PubMed:21267420, PubMed:21447556, PubMed:28875934, PubMed:28388438, PubMed:17982591, PubMed:31114929). Recruits core components and translational repressors to some RNP complexes, and mediates RNP
   4132..4173    +  CDS            V5 tag: epitope tag from simian virus 5
   4273..4407    -  polyA_signal   SV40 poly(A) signal: SV40 polyadenylation signal
   4430..4514    -  CDS            large T antigen (fragment): large T antigen from SV40 (simian virus 40)
   4515..4985    +  CDS            TcR (fragment): tetracycline efflux protein; tet; confers resistance to tetracycline
   5029..5617    -  rep_origin     ori: high-copy-number ColE1/pMB1/pBR322/pUC origin of replication
   5788..6648    -  CDS            AmpR: β-lactamase; bla; confers resistance to ampicillin, carbenicillin, and related antibiotics
   6649..6753    -  promoter       AmpR promoter: bla
