[The description below was written by a language model from this plasmid's Addgene catalogue record and pLannotate feature annotations shown in this document.]
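Description:
pAc5.1B-lambdaN-HA-DmMe31B-mut2_F is a 6,847 nt insect expression plasmid for producing a tagged mutant form of the Drosophila melanogaster DEAD-box RNA helicase Me31B (the fly DDX6 orthologue) in insect cells. The catalogue lists the backbone as unknown, although the name and the annotated parts point to a pAc5.1-type vector. In bacteria it is maintained through a ColE1/pUC-family origin and selected with ampicillin via the β-lactamase gene and its own promoter. The record lists it as low copy even though this origin type is annotated as high copy. A tetracycline resistance fragment and a short SV40 large T antigen fragment are also annotated, and appear to be non-functional backbone remnants.

Expression is driven by the constitutive Drosophila actin 5C promoter. The open reading frame begins with a short fragment of the bacteriophage lambda N protein, followed by an HA epitope (annotated as a partial match to a 3xHA element) and then the me31B coding sequence. An SV40 polyadenylation signal lies downstream. A vector-encoded V5 tag is annotated after the insert, but the record does not show whether it is translated in frame with Me31B.

The lambda N peptide binds boxB RNA hairpins, so fusions of this kind are commonly used to tether a protein to a boxB-containing reporter mRNA and measure its effect on translation or stability, with HA allowing detection. The record itself gives the purpose only as insect expression. Relative to the reference transcript, the insert carries one silent change (A1101G) and one amino acid substitution (G390D). The nature of the "mut2" alteration is not otherwise defined. The depositor sequence may be theoretical or based on Sanger sequencing.
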