Addgene plasmid #146272: pAc5.1B-lambdaN-HA-DmMe31B-mut2_F
Purpose: Insect Expression of DmMe31B-mut2
Depositing lab: Elisa Izaurralde. Depositing organization: Max Planck Institute for Developmental Biology. Publication: HPat provides a link between deadenylation and decapping in metazoa. Haas G, Braun JE, Igreja C, Tritschler F, Nishihara T, Izaurralde E. J Cell Biol. 2010 Apr 19. 189(2):289-302. 10.1083/jcb.200910141 PubMed 20404111.
Backbone
  Vector backbone: Unknown
  Vector type: Insect Expression
Growth in bacteria
  Bacterial resistance: Ampicillin, 100 μg/mL
  Growth temperature: 37°C
  Growth strain: DH5alpha
  Copy number: Low Copy
Gene/Insert
  Gene/Insert name: DmMe31B-mut2
  Species: D. melanogaster (fly)
  Mutation: one silent mutation A1101G and one non silent mutations G390D compared to the sequence given by NM_078809.3
  Entrez Gene: me31B (a.k.a. Dmel_CG4916, CG4916, DDX6, Dhh1p/Me31b, DmRH3, Dmel\CG4916, ME31B, Mat31B, Me31B, Me31b, l(2)k06607, me31b)
  Cloning method: Unknown
Terms and licenses: Academic/Nonprofit Terms; Industry Terms: Not Available to Industry
Depositor comments: Plasmids from this collection were made available to the research community and donated after the lab closed. Please note that the sequence provided by the depositing laboratory may be theoretical/predicted or based on Sanger sequencing results. There may be discrepancies between sequencing results obtained by Addgene and the depositor sequence. If an Addgene verified sequence is not available, please contact before placing your order to request that our lab fully sequence the plasmid.
How to cite: pAc5.1B-lambdaN-HA-DmMe31B-mut2_F was a gift from Elisa Izaurralde (Addgene plasmid # 146272 ; http://n2t.net/addgene:146272 ; RRID:Addgene_146272)
